>Addgene plasmid #139417 | pGWKS10 | addgene full sequence | sequence record 292469 | Addgene NGS Result
ACCAAACCAGTCTGTGCCAAGTGGATTGCTTATGCATCGAGTGGCGAGCCCACTGACCTCTGGGCCCCTT
TTTTGAACTATAAAAAGCGGCCAAGTCTGATTTCGGTCTCACAATCATCAACATCGACTTCTCTTTTCGC
CTCGATCAACCTAAACAACGGTCACTCAGCCATGAACTGGACAATGGAATATTTCGCCTTGCCTTGGATC
TTTGGCCTCTAGACTCAATCAACGTCAGGATAAAGGTGAGCATAGGTTGCTCACTCACTGTAGCCTTTTT
TTCCCTTCTTCTTGGTCCAGATGGTTCCCAAGGCTCTATAAAGTGTATCTGTCAGTTCCACTTCCTTACT
CCGAAGCGATTCAGAGTTGTAAAGTGCGTCTGACCCCCTGATTATATCTCAAAGTCCCTTCACAAATTCA
GACATGATGCGATAAAGTGCCGGATTGTCATTCGCGTCTTGTGACTGTATAGAAAGTGCCGGCATCCTCT
TTTCTTTTCCTCTTTGGCCGAGCGACTCAGAGTTGTGAAGCCTGCTGGTATCTGTCTGTTCCCTTGCCCT
GATAAAGAATATCGAAGAGCATTTCTTTGATTCACAATACGTTGACGAATGGTGTGATGGATCCTAAGCA
GCGCCAGCCCTTTGAACTTGTGTCGAAAAAAAAAAAAAAACAGCATATGATACGTAAAGGGAAGAAAAGG
ATGGAGCTGACTGTTTTGACAGGCATAATTTTGAGCGTGCTTCATTGGCCGGTTTATCTGTATTAACACG
GAAGAGATGTAGAAACTAGCTTCCTGGTTTCAGAGACAAGGAGCCATGAAGATCCTGAGGATTCAACGGC
GTTGCTGAGGGTGGGAAGGATGGTATTGTTGTCTGTAGATAGATTAATGGGCATATAATGTCAAAAAAGA
TGATTGACACGATGTCTGTCTCGAATTCGCAGTGTGCTAAAATTGTATCACTTCTCTAATATGTATATAT
ACACCCTCTAAGGAAAATTAACCCCTTACCGCCTTCACGAATTCTTAGGGGCAGGGCATGCTCATGTAGA
GCGCCTGCTCGCCGTCCGAGGCGGTGCCGTCGTACAGGGCGGTGTCCAGGCCGCAGAGGGTGAACCCCAT
CCGCCGGTACGCGTGGATAGCCGGTGCGTTAACGTTGGTGACCTCCAGCCAGAGGTGCCCGGCGCCCCGC
TCGCGGGCGAACTCCGTCGCGAGCCCCATCAACGCGCGCCCGACCCCGTGCCCCCGGTGCTCCGGGGCGA
CCTCGATGTCCTCGACGGTCAGCCGGCGGTTCCAGCCGGAGTACGAGACGACCACGAAGCCCGCCAGGTC
GCCGTCGTCCCCGTACGCGACGAACGTCCGGGAGTCCGGGTCGCCGTCCTCCCCGTCGTCCGATTCGTCG
TCCGATTCGTCGTCGGGGAACACCTTGGTCAGGGGCGGGTCCACCGGCACCTCCCGCAGGGTGAAGCCGT
CCCCGGTGGCGGTGACGCGGAAGACGGTGTCGGTGGTGAAGGACCCATCCAGTGCCTCGATGGCCTCGGC
GTCCCCCGGGACACTGGTGCGGTACCGGTAAGCCGTGTCGTCAAGAGTGGCGGCCGCCATAGACATGTTG
GGCGAGTTTACTAATGGAAAAAGACAATTAGCAAAGAGGCTGCATATTAGGAGACGCGGTGAAGATTGGG
GAGGACAATAGGGTCCGTGCACCAAAAAGTCCTGACGGCAGCTCTGTTCAACGCACATCCATCTCTTCCA
GCTATGCGTGTGGCACCAGCACGGATGGATTGTTGCACCAAAAGGACAAGGCGAGATGGATGCAGGTCGA
GGCGATGCGGTGCTATCGGCCCTCGTTGTCGAACGCCACGTCGTCCTCTCGGCGACCGTCAATCCTGGAA
GGAAATGACCAAGCGTGCACCCAGCATCCAGCATCCAACATCCAGCACCCAGCACCTAGCACCCATGATC
CAATGGCCGGCATGCAGATCAGCGTGGGGAGAGCACCATCTAGCAGCCCCTGGCAGGCCCAGCATTGTGC
TCGGATGTGCGATAGGCGGTGGGTGCGATAAGGTGGATTAGTGGAGGATGGAGGACTGAGTGGCGGGCAA
GGGAAGGGGGCGGGAAGATGACTCACCTTGGGCAGTGGGTGGGGGATGCGGTATAGGGGATGTATGTGGA
TGCTGGCGGAGGATAGAAGCTGTAAGCTGAGCTGGTGCCAACGGTGACGCTGTGAGAGTGGTCTCGGCGA
CCCTGACGGCGACTCGGCGTTACCCCGTGTGGCACACCGGACGCGCGTCGAGTGACGTTGCTGCTATTGT
TGTTACCATCATCCTCTCCTCCGACAACCATACACTCAGTGCACACCATGCCACTCGAATCCTGCATGCT
TATGTGAGTCCTCCCCTTCCCGTGCGCCGCTCTCCAGCTCACATCCTCGCAGCCATGGACTCAACCCTAT
CTCGGTCTATTCTTTTGATTTATAAGGGATTTTGCCGATTTCGGCCTATTGGTTAAAAAAATGAGCTGAT
TTAACAAAAATTTAACGCGAATTTTAACAAAATATTAACGCTTACAATTTCCATTCGCCATTCAGGCTGC
GCAACTGTTGGGAAGGGCGATCGGTGCGGGCCTCTTCGCTATTACGCCAGCTGGCGAAAGGGGGATGTGC
TGCAAGGCGATTAAGTTGGGTAACGCCAGGGTTTTCCCAGTCACGACGTTGTAAAACGACGGCCAGTGAG
CGCGCGTAATACGACTCACTATAGGGCGAATTGGGTACCGGGCCCCCCCTCGAGCATTCTATGCTATACG
GTACAAGATTGTGGCTACTATGCAAGCTCCATAGCGAATGATCTTACACTGACCTTGTCGACCGTTCTGA
ATGATTAACAATGGTCGCAAGTGTGGTTGACCCACCTGCGGGCGCTTCTTAACTATCTATCATCGGTATG
TCAAGTATCACTCCCTTTAAACAAAAGAATAAGAGCATAATACAGCAGTCTCATCATGGCAACCCTTCGC
GCAATGTACAAAAAGCAGCCAGAAGCCCCCACGCACAAGCAATAATGTCGTGTTCTACCCTGCCATGAAC
AAGCGTCATGGCCATTAGCGAACGCCCCAATATTCAGCCCCATTCGCCAAGCAAGTTGCCTCGCCCCCTT
CCCAGAAGATCATGGGCATCTCGTCTTCTTCTAATTTCGCATTTTGTGAAGCTCCATTCATGCACGTCGG
CTTCTGGACGACTCTTATCATATGCATTGGCCTGCTCGGTGTGAGGATGAGCCACTCCCACATGTTTAGA
CGGCAGGGGCCTCTTGCCACCCGTTGAATTTTTGGTGCGAAGACGTGCCTGGGAACGACCTCCACTTTAA
ATTTCTCCGTTGTTGCGGTCGCTCCATCCTCCTCACATTTCTTGCCTCCTAAGTCCCATGTGCCACACTC
GGTGAAAAACGGAGTTTGATACGGATGAAATTTCCAGTGAGCTTTTCACATTCTGGAGGTTTCGAAAAAA
ATTGTGGGATTTTCTGAATTAATCCGAGAATCCGCCCTGCCCATCAACCGGAAAGAATTAAATCCCTCGC
ACATTCCTTTCTCCCACCACCTTCTTTATCTCTACATTCTTTAACCAAAACACCTAGGTGAGTACCCAAA
GTCTTTTGACACCTTTGAAAATCCGCGCCAGTCGTAGGGCACGTAAAACAATTCTCGCTGGTGGCTTCTG
CAGGTGAAGTCGGGGCAGAGTGGAGCTGAGCATGGTCGACCACCCACATCATTCTGTCTTGTTTTTGGCG
ATGTCTTCCATGCTTTTGCCCTCATCTGTTGCGTCGACTGCAGAGTACTGTTTTGCCACTACTGAGCTCA
ACATGGGCTTGTGTGTGGTGAAGAAAAAAATTTGGTGGCTCTTGAAAATTTTCAACCCATCGGATACATG
CCCTTCCAACTCACAACGCCCTAACACTTTATTGTCCTATCATTGCCTCTTCGCACATGCTAACGATCTC
CACAGAAAACTTCAAAATGGTCTCCAAGGGCGAGGAGCTCTTCACCGGCGTCGTCCCCATCTTGGTTGAG
CTCGACGGTGACGTTAACGGCCACAAGTTCTCCGTCCGTGGTGAGGGCGAGGGTGACGCCACCAACGGCA
AGCTCACCCTCAAGTTCATCTGCACCACCGGCAAGCTCCCCGTCCCCTGGCCCACCCTCGTCACCACCTT
CGGCTACGGCGTCGCCTGCTTCTCCCGTTACCCCGACCACATGAAGCAGCACGACTTCTTCAAGTCCGCC
ATGCCCGAGGGCTACGTCCAGGAGCGTACCATCTCTTTCAAGGACGACGGCACCTACAAGACCCGTGCCG
AGGTCAAGTTCGAGGGCGACACCCTCGTCAACCGTATCGAGCTCAAGGGCATCGACTTCAAGGAGGACGG
CAACATCCTCGGCCACAAGCTCGAGTACAACTTCAACTCCCACAACGTCTACATCACCGCCGACAAGCAG
AAGAACGGCATCAAGGCTAACTTCAAGATCCGTCACAACGTTGAGGACGGCTCCGTCCAGCTCGCCGACC
ACTACCAGCAGAACACCCCCATCGGCGACGGCCCCGTCCTCCTCCCCGACAACCACTACCTCTCCCACCA
GTCCGCCCTCTCCAAGGACCCCAACGAGAAGCGTGACCACATGGTCCTCCTCGAGTTCGTCACCGCCGCC
GGCATCACTCACGGCATGGACGAGCTCTACAAGTAGAAGGTTGAGCGCGTAATAGTGGGTTGGTCTTGTC
TCTATCCATTCATCTGTGAGACATACTGATTTCAACTTTTTCATCAGATAATAAGGATGGTGTGAGATAA
GCAAGGCTGGGTTATGAGGTTTGGGACTAGATGGTGTTTCGCGTCTAAAGGTGAGTCTTCGTTGGTTCAA
TCACATTGATCTGATCGCTGATCAATTGTCAGCCTCTGAATGTGCTCTTGAAGAAAATGGTTGTCTGTAA
GAATCCAGAACCAAAAACGGTCATTTCAAGTATGTATCCTCCGTGAAGTTCCTTTAGCTCTTGCTAATAT
TGGACTTTAGCGTGCTTTAGCCAAAGACAGGGTCGCGAGGTTAAGAGGATGGGCCAGGAAAAATCTAAGT
TAGATTTGTCACACAAAGAAAAAGATTGTCTCAGTTTTGGTTTTGTTTGGTTTGATTTATGCATAGGAAA
TATTTATGATCGAAATCACTCATTTCCTGCTTCGTAAATATCATCTACTATATGCTTCGTAAATGTCCAT
CTCCTACATATTGTGGATATGATAAATGCAATCCTCTCGTCTACACTCTCGGCTTATGCCTTTGTCTTCT
TTGCGCTCCTTTTAGCCTTCTTTTTATTCCTAGTCTTCAAGCCCATCACTAGTTCTAGAGCGGCCGCCAC
CGCGGTGGAGCTCCAGCTTTTGTTCCCTTTAGTGAGGGTTAATTGCGCGCTTGGCGTAATCATGGTCATA
GCTGTTTCCTGTGTGAAATTGTTATCCGCTCACAATTCCACACAACATACGAGCCGGAAGCATAAAGTGT
AAAGCCTGGGGTGCCTAATGAGTGAGCTAACTCACATTAATTGCGTTGCGCTCACTGCCCGCTTTCCAGT
CGGGAAACCTGTCGTGCCAGCTGCATTAATGAATCGGCCAACGCGCGGGGAGAGGCGGTTTGCGTATTGG
GCGCTCTTCCGCTTCCTCGCTCACTGACTCGCTGCGCTCGGTCGTTCGGCTGCGGCGAGCGGTATCAGCT
CACTCAAAGGCGGTAATACGGTTATCCACAGAATCAGGGGATAACGCAGGAAAGAACATGTGAGCAAAAG
GCCAGCAAAAGGCCAGGAACCGTAAAAAGGCCGCGTTGCTGGCGTTTTTCCATAGGCTCCGCCCCCCTGA
CGAGCATCACAAAAATCGACGCTCAAGTCAGAGGTGGCGAAACCCGACAGGACTATAAAGATACCAGGCG
TTTCCCCCTGGAAGCTCCCTCGTGCGCTCTCCTGTTCCGACCCTGCCGCTTACCGGATACCTGTCCGCCT
TTCTCCCTTCGGGAAGCGTGGCGCTTTCTCATAGCTCACGCTGTAGGTATCTCAGTTCGGTGTAGGTCGT
TCGCTCCAAGCTGGGCTGTGTGCACGAACCCCCCGTTCAGCCCGACCGCTGCGCCTTATCCGGTAACTAT
CGTCTTGAGTCCAACCCGGTAAGACACGACTTATCGCCACTGGCAGCAGCCACTGGTAACAGGATTAGCA
GAGCGAGGTATGTAGGCGGTGCTACAGAGTTCTTGAAGTGGTGGCCTAACTACGGCTACACTAGAAGAAC
AGTATTTGGTATCTGCGCTCTGCTGAAGCCAGTTACCTTCGGAAAAAGAGTTGGTAGCTCTTGATCCGGC
AAACAAACCACCGCTGGTAGCGGTGGTTTTTTTGTTTGCAAGCAGCAGATTACGCGCAGAAAAAAAGGAT
CTCAAGAAGATCCTTTGATCTTTTCTACGGGGTCTGACGCTCAGTGGAACGAAAACTCACGTTAAGGGAT
TTTGGTCATGAGATTATCAAAAAGGATCTTCACCTAGATCCTTTTAAATTAAAAATGAAGTTTTAAATCA
ATCTAAAGTATATATGAGTAAACTTGGTCTGACAGTTACCAATGCTTAATCAGTGAGGCACCTATCTCAG
CGATCTGTCTATTTCGTTCATCCATAGTTGCCTGACTCCCCGTCGTGTAGATAACTACGATACGGGAGGG
CTTACCATCTGGCCCCAGTGCTGCAATGATACCGCGAGACCCACGCTCACCGGCTCCAGATTTATCAGCA
ATAAACCAGCCAGCCGGAAGGGCCGAGCGCAGAAGTGGTCCTGCAACTTTATCCGCCTCCATCCAGTCTA
TTAATTGTTGCCGGGAAGCTAGAGTAAGTAGTTCGCCAGTTAATAGTTTGCGCAACGTTGTTGCCATTGC
TACAGGCATCGTGGTGTCACGCTCGTCGTTTGGTATGGCTTCATTCAGCTCCGGTTCCCAACGATCAAGG
CGAGTTACATGATCCCCCATGTTGTGCAAAAAAGCGGTTAGCTCCTTCGGTCCTCCGATCGTTGTCAGAA
GTAAGTTGGCCGCAGTGTTATCACTCATGGTTATGGCAGCACTGCATAATTCTCTTACTGTCATGCCATC
CGTAAGATGCTTTTCTGTGACTGGTGAGTACTCAACCAAGTCATTCTGAGAATAGTGTATGCGGCGACCG
AGTTGCTCTTGCCCGGCGTCAATACGGGATAATACCGCGCCACATAGCAGAACTTTAAAAGTGCTCATCA
TTGGAAAACGTTCTTCGGGGCGAAAACTCTCAAGGATCTTACCGCTGTTGAGATCCAGTTCGATGTAACC
CACTCGTGCACCCAACTGATCTTCAGCATCTTTTACTTTCACCAGCGTTTCTGGGTGAGCAAAAACAGGA
AGGCAAAATGCCGCAAAAAAGGGAATAAGGGCGACACGGAAATGTTGAATACTCATACTCTTCCTTTTTC
AATATTATTGAAGCATTTATCAGGGTTATTGTCTCATGAGCGGATACATATTTGAATGTATTTAGAAAAA
TAAACAAATAGGGGTTCCGCGCACATTTCCCCGAAAAGTGCCACCTGACGCGCCCTGTAGCGGCAAGATC
TGCCCATAGACTTCAAATCATGGAATTGGACGTTTATCTTCTTGCTTTGGATATCCACCCTATCGTACAA
TCTTGGCACTTTGGATCATACGAGGCACTTTGCGGACTAGGGAATGGTTATCATCAATTTCTTGGACCTC
TCCATGACACCTGGCATCGTCGAGCTACCACAGCCCCCTGAATTCTTAAAGGCGAACCCCCCTTCCTAGG
AACCTTGAGCGCTGGACTGGATGGCACTCTGAGACCGCCTATGCTTAAGGACGCGAGCTTACCCTTCCAT
TGATGGAAGTCGATCATTTATGATAATAGAACACGGCGGAACTTGACTTTACAGGCCAAGGGAAGCAACA
GGAGAAGAAGCTAAGGTTATAACAGGCTCAGCATATTTGTATATACGGTGCCATTCAACGCTGAACACTT
TGTACTCACGGTCTGCCCGTTGAATAACACCATCTGCTGATGATCATCCCAATTTGTGAGTCTTATTTGC
CATTGATCCTGGTGTATAACCGATACTGAAGCCCTTTAGGTCTGATCAGTTATAGACGTGGTATATTCAT
TCTTCCTAGATTAGCTATGCCGAAAGAGATGGATACCTTGATGTGACTGGAATGCCATGAAGCAGGAGAT
TGTAGCAGCTCAAATTGGAGAAGGATGTTGCAACCGTCGGCCGTGAAGGTCTTGTCATATCTTTGTCTGC
CTGGGAGAATATGTACAAGTGCCCCGATGTTACTGATGGAAAACATCGTGTGGCGCGCCACGATACTTGT
GTTAATTAA
Features (pLannotate 1.2.2; 16 found; start..end, strand, type, name):
   1027..1590    -  CDS            NrsR: nourseothricin acetyltransferase; Streptomyces noursei nat1; confers resistance to nourseothricin
   2439..2570    +  rep_origin     M13 ori (fragment): M13 bacteriophage origin of replication; arrow indicates direction of (+) strand synthesis
   2574..2729    -  CDS            lacZα (fragment): LacZα fragment of β-galactosidase; lacZ fragment
   2737..2755    +  promoter       T7 promoter: promoter for bacteriophage T7 RNA polymerase
   2764..2784    -  misc_feature   MCS (fragment): pBluescript multiple cloning site
   4007..4723    +  CDS            Clover: Clover is a basic (constitutively fluorescent) green/yellow fluorescent protein published in 2012, derived from Aequorea victoria. It is reported to be a rapidly-maturing weak dimer with high acid sensitivity.
   5367..5403    -  misc_feature   MCS (fragment): pBluescript multiple cloning site
   5416..5434    -  promoter       T3 promoter: promoter for bacteriophage T3 RNA polymerase
   5479..5495    -  protein_bind   lac operator: The lac repressor binds to the lac operator to inhibit transcription in E. coli. This inhibition can be relieved by adding lactose or isopropyl-β-D-thiogalactopyranoside (IPTG). lac repressor encoded by lacI
   5503..5533    -  promoter       lac promoter: promoter for the E. coli lac operon
   5548..5569    -  protein_bind   CAP binding site: CAP binding activates transcription in the presence of cAMP. E. coli catabolite activator protein
   5582..5674    -  CDS            lacI (fragment): lac repressor; lacI; The lac repressor binds to the lac operator to inhibit transcription in E. coli. This inhibition can be relieved by adding lactose or isopropyl-β-D-thiogalactopyranoside (IPTG).
   5857..6445    -  rep_origin     ori: high-copy-number ColE1/pMB1/pBR322/pUC origin of replication
   6616..7476    -  CDS            AmpR: β-lactamase; bla; confers resistance to ampicillin, carbenicillin, and related antibiotics
   7477..7581    -  promoter       AmpR promoter: bla
   7608..7624    +  rep_origin     f1 ori (fragment): f1 bacteriophage origin of replication; arrow indicates direction of (+) strand synthesis
