[The description below was written by a language model from this plasmid's Addgene catalogue record and pLannotate feature annotations shown in this document.]
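Description:
pGWKS10 is a fluorescent-protein marker plasmid for the encapsulated fungal pathogen Cryptococcus neoformans, built by Gibson assembly in the pBlueScript II SK(-) cloning backbone and catalogued as a yeast expression vector. In E. coli it is maintained as a high-copy plasmid through its ColE1/pUC-type origin and selected with ampicillin via the β-lactamase gene and its native promoter. The usual pBluescript landmarks are still recognisable: T7 and T3 promoters, the lac promoter/operator with its CAP site, and a lacZα fragment. The multiple cloning site appears only as split fragments on either side of the insert, and the f1/M13 phage origin is annotated only as fragments.

The payload is a Clover coding sequence, a green/yellow fluorescent protein derived from Aequorea victoria GFP, here codon optimised for Cryptococcus and placed in the multiple cloning site. The record names TEF1 as the promoter. It is not annotated in the feature table, so its exact position is not shown, although roughly 1.2 kb of unannotated sequence lies upstream of Clover and several hundred bases lie downstream, which may hold fungal regulatory elements. A nourseothricin acetyltransferase gene (NAT, from Streptomyces noursei) sits elsewhere in the plasmid on the opposite strand and provides the selectable marker for fungal transformants. Its flanking promoter and terminator are likewise not annotated. No fungal replication origin is listed in the feature table, and the record does not state how the construct is maintained in Cryptococcus. The plasmid is part of a set intended to broaden the range of fluorescent protein colours available for imaging in C. neoformans.
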