Addgene plasmid #139417: pGWKS10
Purpose: Fluoroescent marker for use in Cryptococcus neoformans. Contains a codon optimised Clover marker.
Depositing lab: James Fraser. Depositing organization: University of Queensland. Publication: Broadening the spectrum of fluorescent protein tools for use in the encapsulated human fungal pathogen Cryptococcus neoformans. Spencer GWK, Chua SMH, Erpf PE, Wizrah MSI, Dyba TG, Condon ND, Fraser JA. Fungal Genet Biol. 2020 May;138:103365. doi: 10.1016/j.fgb.2020.103365. Epub 2020 Mar 4. PubMed 32145317.
Backbone
  Vector backbone: pBlueScript II SK(-)
  Backbone manufacturer: Stratagene
  Vector type: Yeast Expression
  Selectable markers: Nourseothricin
Growth in bacteria
  Bacterial resistance: Ampicillin, 100 μg/mL
  Growth temperature: 37°C
  Growth strain: DH5alpha
  Copy number: High Copy
Gene/Insert
  Gene/Insert name: Clover (alt name: Noureothricin (NAT))
  Species: Synthetic, Aequorea victoria, Streptomyces noursei
  Promoter: TEF1
  Cloning method: Gibson Cloning
Terms and licenses: Academic/Nonprofit Terms; Industry Terms: Not Available to Industry
Depositor comments: Contains the codon optimised Clover marker in the multicloning site of pBlueScript II SK-.
How to cite: pGWKS10 was a gift from James Fraser (Addgene plasmid # 139417 ; http://n2t.net/addgene:139417 ; RRID:Addgene_139417)
